>Addgene plasmid #20996 | HOXB7-pMAL | addgene partial sequence | sequence record 26800 | 20996 with MBP-F
ATTGTATTATGCGAATGCTTTATTTTCTAAATATCCAGCCTCAAGTTCGGTTTTCGCTACCGGAGCCTTC
CCAGAACAAACTTCTTGTGCGTTTGCTTCCAACCCCCAGCGCCCGGGCTATGGAGCGGGTTCGGGCGCTT
CCTTCGCCGCCTCGATGCAGGGCTTGTACCCCGGCGGGGGGGGCATGGCGGGCCAGAGCGCGGCCGGCGT
CTACGCGGCCGGCTATGGGCTCGAGCCGAGTTCCTTCAACATGCACTGCGCGCCCTTTGAGCAGAACCTC
TCCGGGGTGTGTCCCGGCGACTCCGCCAAGGCGGCGGGCGCCAAGGAGCAGAGGGACTCGGACTTGGCGG
CCGAGAGTAACTTCCGGATCTACCCCTGGATGCGAAGCTCAGGAACTGACCGCAAACGAGGCCGCCAGAC
CTACACCCGCTACCAGACCCTGGAGCTGGAGAAAGAATTTCACTACAATCGCTACCTGACGCGGCGGCGG
CGCATCGAGATCGCGCACACGCTCTGCCTCACGGAAAGACAGATCAAGATTTGGTTTCAGAACCGGCGCA
TGAAGTGGAAAAAGGAGAACAAGACCGCGGGCCCGGGGACCACCGGCCAAGACAGGGCTGAAGCAGAGGA
GGAAGAGGAAGAGTGAGGGATGGAGAAAGGGCAGAGGAAGAGACATGAGANAGGGAGAGGAAGAGAAGCC
CAGCTCTGGGAACTGAATCAGGAAACTCAAATCGAATA
