[The description below was written by a language model from this plasmid's Addgene catalogue record.]
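Description:
HOXB7-pMAL is a bacterial expression plasmid built on the commercial pMAL backbone (about 6.2 kb without insert), a vector family designed for producing recombinant proteins in E. coli as fusions to maltose-binding protein (MBP). It is propagated in standard cloning strains under ampicillin selection. The record lists the copy number as unknown and gives no feature table, so the origin of replication, the promoter and any protease cleavage site between MBP and the insert are not stated for this construct. pMAL vectors generally drive expression from an IPTG-inducible tac promoter, but which pMAL variant was used here is not specified.

The insert is the coding region only of human HOXB7, roughly 750 bp, with no untranslated sequence. HOXB7 is a homeobox transcription factor of the HOXB cluster. The fragment was placed between KpnI and HindIII sites by restriction cloning, and the record does not say whether these sites remain intact. This positions HOXB7 downstream of the backbone-encoded MBP, giving an N-terminal MBP–HOXB7 fusion. The MBP moiety commonly improves the solubility of difficult eukaryotic proteins expressed in bacteria and allows one-step affinity purification on amylose resin with maltose elution.

The record does not describe a specific application. A construct of this design is typically used to produce purified recombinant HOXB7 protein for in vitro work such as DNA-binding assays, protein–protein interaction studies or antibody generation.
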