Addgene plasmid #20996: HOXB7-pMAL
Depositing lab: Corey Largman. Depositing organization: San Francisco VA Health Care System.
Backbone
  Vector backbone: pMAL
  Backbone manufacturer: NEB
  Backbone size w/o insert (bp): 6220
  Vector type: Bacterial Expression
Growth in bacteria
  Bacterial resistance: Ampicillin, 100 μg/mL
  Growth temperature: 37°C
  Growth strain: DH5alpha
  Copy number: Unknown
Gene/Insert
  Gene/Insert name: HOXB7
  Species: H. sapiens (human)
  Insert size (bp): 750
  Mutation: Coding region only
  Entrez Gene: HOXB7 (a.k.a. HHO.C1, HOX2, HOX2C, Hox-2.3)
  Tag / fusion protein: mal (N terminal on backbone)
  Cloning method: Restriction Enzyme; 5′ cloning site KpnI (unknown if destroyed); 3′ cloning site HindIII (unknown if destroyed)
  Sequencing primers: 5′ MBP-F; 3′ M13_pUC_fwd_primer
Terms and licenses: Academic/Nonprofit Terms; Industry Terms: Not Available to Industry
How to cite: HOXB7-pMAL was a gift from Corey Largman (Addgene plasmid # 20996 ; http://n2t.net/addgene:20996 ; RRID:Addgene_20996)
